Addgene plasmid #37456: pNCMV 18E6no*
Purpose: Expression of HPV 18E6no* in mammalian cells
Depositing lab: Karl Munger. Depositing organization: Brigham and Women's Hospital. Publication: Activation of cap dependent translation by mucosal Human Papillomavirus E6 proteins is dependent on the integrity of the LXXLL binding motif. Spangle J, Ghosh-Choudhury N, Munger K. J Virol. 2012 May 2. 10.1128/JVI.00487-12 PubMed 22553330.
Backbone
  Vector backbone: CMV bam neo
  Backbone size w/o insert (bp): 6550
  Total vector size (bp): 7106
  Modifications to backbone: Flag/HA tag-containing linker added at BamHI site.
  Vector type: Mammalian Expression
  Selectable markers: Neomycin (select with G418)
Growth in bacteria
  Bacterial resistance: Ampicillin, 100 μg/mL
  Growth temperature: 37°C
  Growth strain: DH5alpha
  Copy number: High Copy
Gene/Insert
  Gene/Insert name: HPV 18E6no* (alt names: HPV 18E6; E6; HpV18gp1)
  Species: HPV
  Insert size (bp): 555
  Mutation: V44A
  GenBank ID: NC_001357.1 NP_040310.1
  Promoter: CMV
  Tag / fusion protein: Flag (N terminal on backbone); HA (N terminal on backbone)
  Cloning method: Restriction Enzyme; 5′ cloning site BamHI (not destroyed); 3′ cloning site BamHI (destroyed during cloning)
  Sequencing primers: 5′ Bglob_intron_F (ctggtcatcatcctgccttt)
Terms and licenses: Academic/Nonprofit Terms; Industry Terms: Not Available to Industry
How to cite: pNCMV 18E6no* was a gift from Karl Munger (Addgene plasmid # 37456 ; http://n2t.net/addgene:37456 ; RRID:Addgene_37456)
