[The description below was written by a language model from this plasmid's Addgene catalogue record.]
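Description:
pNCMV 18E6no* is a mammalian expression plasmid built on the CMV bam neo backbone, modified by inserting a linker encoding Flag and HA epitope tags at the BamHI site. The complete plasmid is about 7.1 kb, of which roughly 6.55 kb is backbone. It is maintained in E. coli as a high-copy plasmid under ampicillin selection, and it carries a neomycin resistance marker so that transfected mammalian cells can be selected with G418. The record does not list the bacterial origin of replication or the polyadenylation elements. The suggested sequencing primer anneals in a beta-globin intron, implying that such an intron lies upstream of the cloning site.

The payload is a 555 bp insert encoding the E6 oncoprotein of human papillomavirus type 18, cloned into BamHI (the 5′ site retained, the 3′ site destroyed) and driven by the CMV promoter. The backbone-encoded Flag and HA tags are fused to the N terminus of E6, allowing detection and immunoprecipitation with standard epitope antibodies. The insert carries a V44A substitution. The "no*" designation conventionally indicates a version that cannot produce the internally spliced, truncated E6* isoforms typical of high-risk HPV E6 transcripts, so that only full-length E6 is made; the record does not explicitly state this link between the mutation and splicing.

The stated purpose is expression of HPV 18 E6no* in mammalian cells. The associated publication title concerns activation of cap-dependent translation by mucosal HPV E6 proteins and its dependence on the LXXLL binding motif, which suggests use in functional and interaction studies of full-length E6.
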