>Addgene plasmid #37456 | pNCMV 18E6no* | depositor partial sequence | sequence record 47187 | Tag and insert
ATGGACTACAAGGATGACGATGACAAGCTCGATGGAGGATACCCATACGATGTTCCAGATTACGCTGATT
CGACTGGAATGGCGCGCTTTGAGGATCCAACACGGCGACCCTACAAGCTACCTGATCTGTGCACGGAACT
GAACACTTCACTGCAAGACATAGAAATAACCTGTGTATATTGCAAGACAGTATTGGAACTTACAGAGGCA
TTTGAATTTGCATTTAAAGATTTATTTGTGGTGTATAGAGACAGTATACCGCATGCTGCATGCCATAAAT
GTATAGATTTTTATTCTAGAATTAGAGAATTAAGACATTATTCAGACTCTGTGTATGGAGACACATTGGA
AAAACTAACTAACACTGGGTTATACAATTTATTAATAAGGTGCCTGCGGTGCCAGAAACCGTTGAATCCA
GCAGAAAAACTTAGACACCTTAATGAAAAACGACGATTTCACAACATAGCTGGGCACTATAGAGGCCAGT
GCCATTCGTGCTGCAACCGAGCACGACAGGAACGACTCCAACGACGCAGAGAAACACAAG
