>Addgene plasmid #37456 | pNCMV 18E6no* | addgene partial sequence | sequence record 51284 | HPV18E6no-R 5'-TGCCCAGCTATGTTGTGAAA-3'
AAAAATCTGCTGGATTCAACGGTTTCTGGCACCGCAGGCACCTTATTAATAAATTGTATAACCCAGTGTT
AGTTAGTTTTTCCAATGTGTCTCCATACACAGAGTCTGAATAATGTCTTAATTCTCTAATTCTAGAATAA
AAATCTATACATTTATGGCATGCAGCATGCGGTATACTGTCTCTATACACCACAAATAAATCTTTAAATG
CAAATTCAAATGCCTCTGTAAGTTCCAATACTGTCTTGCAATATACACAGGTTATTTCTATGTCTTGCAG
TGAAGTGTTCAGTTCCGTGCACAGATCAGGTAGCTTGTAGGGTCGCCGTGTTGGATCCTCAAAGCGCGCC
ATTCCAGTCGAATCAGCGTAATCTGGAACATCGTATGGGTATCCTCCATCGAGCTTGTCATCGTCATCCT
TGTAGTCCATAGATCCGTCGAGGAATTCTTTGCCAAAATGATGAGACAGCACAACAACCAGCACGTTGCC
CAGGAGCTGTAGGAAAGAGAAGAAGGCATGAACATGGTTAGCAGAGGGGCCCGGTTTGGACTCAGAGTAT
TTTATCCTCATCTCAAACAGTGTATATCATTGTAACCATAAAGAGAAAGGCAGGATGATGACCAGGGTGT
AGTTGTTTCTACCAATAAGAATATTTCCACGCCAGCCAGAATTTATATGCAGAAATATTCTACCTTATCA
TTTAATTATAACAATTGTTCTCTAAAACTGTGCTGAAGTACAATATAATATACCCTGATTGCCTTGAAAA
AAAAGTGATTAGAGAAAGTACTTACAATCTGACAAATAAACAAAAGTGAATTTAA
